>Addgene plasmid #230902 | pEt28a-H6-SUMO-SilkCatcher | addgene full sequence | sequence record 467510 | Addgene NGS Result
TGGCGAATGGG
[124 nt withheld, positions 12-135]
C
[91 nt withheld, positions 137-227]
A
[49 nt withheld, positions 229-277]
CCTTTGACGTTGGAGTCCACGTTCTTT
[37 nt withheld, positions 305-341]
ACCCTATCTCGGTCTATTCTTTTGATTTATAAGGGATTTTGCCGATTTCGGCCTATTGGTTAAAAAATGA
GCTGATTTAACAAAAATTTAACGCGAATTTTAACAAAATATTAACGCTTACAATTTAGGTGGCACTTTTC
GGGGAAATGTGCGCGGAACCCCTATTTGTTTATTTTTCTAAATACATTCAAATATGTATCCGCTCATGAA
TTAATTCTTAGAAAAACTCATCGAGCATCAAATGAAACTGCAATTTATTCATATCAGGATTATCAATACC
ATATTTTTGAAAAAGCCGTTTCTGTAATGAAGGAGAAAACTCACCGAGGCAGTTCCATAGGATGGCAAGA
TCCTGGTATCGGTCTGCGATTCCGACTCGTCCAACATCAATACAACCTATTAATTTCCCCTCGTCAAAAA
TAAGGTTATCAAGTGAGAAATCACCATGAGTGACGACTGAATCCGGTGAGAATGGCAAAAGTTTATGCAT
TTCTTTCCAGACTTGTTCAACAGGCCAGCCATTACGCTCGTCATCAAAATCACTCGCATCAACCAAACCG
TTATTCATTCGTGATTGCGCCTGAGCGAGACGAAATACGCGATCGCTGTTAAAAGGACAATTACAAACAG
GAATCGAATGCAACCGGCGCAGGAACACTGCCAGCGCATCAACAATATTTTCACCTGAATCAGGATATTC
TTCTAATACCTGGAATGCTGTTTTCCCGGGGATCGCAGTGGTGAGTAACCATGCATCATCAGGAGTACGG
ATAAAATGCTTGATGGTCGGAAGAGGCATAAATTCCGTCAGCCAGTTTAGTCTGACCATCTCATCTGTAA
CATCATTGGCAACGCTACCTTTGCCATGTTTCAGAAACAACTCTGGCGCATCGGGCTTCCCATACAATCG
ATAGATTGTCGCACCTGATTGCCCGACATTATCGCGAGCCCATTTATACCCATATAAATCAGCATCCATG
TTGGAATTTAATCGCGGCCTAGAGCAAGACGTTTCCCGTTGAATATGGCTCATAACACCCCTTGTATTAC
TGTTTATGTAAGCAGACAGTTTTATTGTTCATGACCAAAATCCCTTAACGTGAGTTTTCGTTCCACTGAG
CGTCAGACCCCGTAGAAAAGATCAAAGGATCTTCTTGAGATCCTTTTTTTCTGCGCGTAATCTGCTGCTT
GCAAACAAAAAAACCACCGCTACCAGCGGTGGTTTGTTTGCCGGATCAAGAGCTACCAACTCTTTTTCCG
AAGGTAACTGGCTTCAGCAGAGCGCAGATACCAAATACTGTCCTTCTAGTGTAGCCGTAGTTAGGCCACC
ACTTCAAGAACTCTGTAGCACCGCCTACATACCTCGCTCTGCTAATCCTGTTACCAGTGGCTGCTGCCAG
TGGCGATAAGTCGTGTCTTACCGGGTTGGACTCAAGACGATAGTTACCGGATAAGGCGCAGCGGTCGGGC
TGAACGGGGGGTTCGTGCACACAGCCCAGCTTGGAGCGAACGACCTACACCGAACTGAGATACCTACAGC
GTGAGCTATGAGAAAGCGCCACGCTTCCCGAAGGGAGAAAGGCGGACAGGTATCCGGTAAGCGGCAGGGT
CGGAACAGGAGAGCGCACGAGGGAGCTTCCAGGGGGAAACGCCTGGTATCTTTATAGTCCTGTCGGGTTT
CGCCACCTCTGACTTGAGCGTCGATTTTTGTGATGCTCGTCAGGGGGGCGGAGCCTATGGAAAAACGCCA
GCAACGCGGCCTTTTTACGGTTCCTGGCCTTTTGCTGGCCTTTTGCTCACATGTTCTTTCCTGCGTTATC
CCCTGATTCTGTGGATAACCGTATTACCGCCTTTGAGTGAGCTGATACCGCTCGCCGCAGCCGAACGACC
GAGCGCAGCGAGTCAGTGAGCGAGGAAGCGGAAGAGCGCCTGATGCGGTATTTTCTCCTTACGCATCTGT
GCGGTATTTCACACCGCAATGGTGCACTCTCAGTACAATCTGCTCTGATGCCGCATAGTTAAGCCAGTAT
ACACTCCGCTATCGCTACGTGACTGGGTCATGGCTGCGCCCCGACACCCGCCAACACCCGCTGACGCGCC
CTGACGGGCTTGTCTGCTCCCGGCATCCGCTTACAGACAAGCTGTGACCGTCTCCGGGAGCTGCATGTGT
CAGAGGTTTTCACCGTCATCACCGAAACGCGCGAGGCAGCTGCGGTAAAGCTCATCAGCGTGGTCGTGAA
GCGATTCACAGATGTCTGCCTGTTCATCCGCGTCCAGCTCGTTGAGTTTCTCCAGAAGCGTTAATGTCTG
GCTTCTGATAAAGCGGGCCATGTTAAGGGCGGTTTTTTCCTGTTTGGTCACTGATGCCTCCGTGTAAGGG
GGATTTCTGTTCATGGGGGTAATGATACCGATGAAACGAGAGAGGATGCTCACGATACGGGTTACTGATG
ATGAACATGCCCGGTTACTGGAACGTTGTGAGGGTAAACAACTGGCGGTATGGATGCGGCGGGACCAGAG
AAAAATCACTCAGGGTCAATGCCAGCGCTTCGTTAATACAGATGTAGGTGTTCCACAGGGTAGCCAGCAG
CATCCTGCGATGCAGATCCGGAACATAATGGTGCAGGGCGCTGACTTCCGCGTTTCCAGACTTTACGAAA
CACGGAAACCGAAGACCATTCATGTTGTTGCTCAGGTCGCAGACGTTTTGCAGCAGCAGTCGCTTCACGT
TCGCTCGCGTATCGGTGATTCATTCTGCTAACCAGTAAGGCAACCCCGCCAGCCTAGCCGGGTCCTCAAC
GACAGGAGCACGATCATGCGCACCCGTGGGGCCGCCATGCCGGCGATAATGGCCTGCTTCTCGCCGAAAC
GTTTGGTGGCGGGACCAGTGACGAAGGCTTGAGCGAGGGCGTGCAAGATTCCGAATACCGCAAGCGACAG
GCCGATCATCGTCGCGCTCCAGCGAAAGCGGTCCTCGCCGAAAATGACCCAGAGCGCTGCCGGCACCTGT
CCTACGAGTTGCATGATAAAGAAGACAGTCATAAGTGCGGCGACGATAGTCATGCCCCGCGCCCACCGGA
AGGAGCTGACTGGGTTGAAGGCTCTCAAGGGCATCGGTCGAGATCCCGGTGCCTAATGAGTGAGCTAACT
TACATTAATTGCGTTGCGCTCACTGCCCGCTTTCCAGTCGGGAAACCTGTCGTGCCAGCTGCATTAATGA
ATCGGCCAACGCGCGGGGAGAGGCGGTTTGCGTATTGGGCGCCAGGGTGGTTTTTCTTTTCACCAGTGAG
ACGGGCAACAGCTGATTGCCCTTCACCGCCTGGCCCTGAGAGAGTTGCAGCAAGCGGTCCACGCTGGTTT
GCCCCAGCAGGCGAAAATCCTGTTTGATGGTGGTTAACGGCGGGATATAACATGAGCTGTCTTCGGTATC
GTCGTATCCCACTACCGAGATATCCGCACCAACGCGCAGCCCGGACTCGGTAATGGCGCGCATTGCGCCC
AGCGCCATCTGATCGTTGGCAACCAGCATCGCAGTGGGAACGATGCCCTCATTCAGCATTTGCATGGTTT
GTTGAAAACCGGACATGGCACTCCAGTCGCCTTCCCGTTCCGCTATCGGCTGAATTTGATTGCGAGTGAG
ATATTTATGCCAGCCAGCCAGACGCAGACGCGCCGAGACAGAACTTAATGGGCCCGCTAACAGCGCGATT
TGCTGGTGACCCAATGCGACCAGATGCTCCACGCCCAGTCGCGTACCGTCTTCATGGGAGAAAATAATAC
TGTTGATGGGTGTCTGGTCAGAGACATCAAGAAATAACGCCGGAACATTAGTGCAGGCAGCTTCCACAGC
AATGGCATCCTGGTCATCCAGCGGATAGTTAATGATCAGCCCACTGACGCGTTGCGCGAGAAGATTGTGC
ACCGCCGCTTTACAGGCTTCGACGCCGCTTCGTTCTACCATCGACACCACCACGCTGGCACCCAGTTGAT
CGGCGCGAGATTTAATCGCCGCGACAATTTGCGACGGCGCGTGCAGGGCCAGACTGGAGGTGGCAACGCC
AATCAGCAACGACTGTTTGCCCGCCAGTTGTTGTGCCACGCGGTTGGGAATGTAATTCAGCTCCGCCATC
GCCGCTTCCACTTTTTCCCGCGTTTTCGCAGAAACGTGGCTGGCCTGGTTCACCACGCGGGAAACGGTCT
GATAAGAGACACCGGCATACTCTGCGACATCGTATAACGTTACTGGTTTCACATTCACCACCCTGAATTG
ACTCTCTTCCGGGCGCTATCATGCCATACCGCGAAAGGTTTTGCGCCATTCGATGGTGTCCGGGATCTCG
ACGCTCTCCCTTATGCGACTCCTGCATTAGGAAGCAGCCCAGTAGTAGGTTGAGGCCGTTGAGCACCGCC
GCCGCAAGGAATGGTGCATGCAAGGAGATGGCGCCCAACAGTCCCCCGGCCACGGGGCCTGCCACCATAC
CCACGCCGAAACAAGCGCTCATGAGCCCGAAGTGGCGAGCCCGATCTTCCCCATCGGTGATGTCGGCGAT
ATAGGCGCCAGCAACCGCACCTGTGGCGCCGGTGATGCCGGCCACGATGCGTCCGGCGTAGAGGATCGAG
ATCTCGATCCCGCGAAATTAATACGACTCACTATAGGGGAATTGTGAGCGGATAACAATTCCCCTCTAGA
AATAATTTTGTTTAACTTTAAGAAGGAGATATACCATGGGCAGCAGCCATCATCATCATCATCACAGCAG
CGGCCTGGTGCCGCGCGGCAGCCATATGGGATCGGACTCAGAAGTCAATCAAGAAGCTAAGCCAGAGGTC
AAGCCAGAAGTCAAGCCTGAGACTCACATCAATTTAAAGGTGTCCGATGGATCTTCAGAGATCTTCTTCA
AGATCAAAAAGACCACTCCTTTAAGAAGGCTGATGGAAGCGTTCGCTAAAAGACAGGGTAAGGAAATGGA
CTCCTTAAGATTCTTGTACGACGGTATTAGAATTCAAGCTGATCAGACCCCTGAAGATTTGGACATGGAG
GATAACGATATTATTGAGGCTCACAGAGAACAGATTGGTGGATCCACCTATACCATTGAACTGACCAAAC
ATGATGCAGCAACCAAAGCAGTTCTGGCAGGCGCAGTTTATGAACTGCAGGATAGCACCGGTAAAGTTAT
TCAGACAGGTCTGACCACCGATAGCCAGGGTCAGCTGATTGTTAAAAATCTGCGTGCCGGTGATTATCAG
TTTGTGGAAACAAAAGCACCGCTGGGTTATGAGCTGAATACCACACCGGTGAAATTTACCTTAGGTTAGC
TCGAGCACCACCACCACCACCACTGAGATCCGGCTGCTAACAAAGCCCGAAAGGAAGCTGAGTTGGCTGC
TGCCACCGCTGAGCAATAACTAGCATAACCCCTTGGGGCCTCTAAACGGGTCTTGAGGGGTTTTTTGCTG
AAAGGAGGAACTATATCCGGAT
Features (pLannotate 1.2.2; 21 found; start..end, strand, type, name):
     12..440     +  rep_origin     f1 ori (sequence partly withheld): f1 bacteriophage origin of replication; arrow indicates direction of (+) strand synthesis
    493..550     +  promoter       AmpR promoter (fragment): bla
    559..1374    -  CDS            KanR: aminoglycoside phosphotransferase; aph(3')-Ia; confers resistance to kanamycin in bacteria or G418 (Geneticin®) in eukaryotes
   1496..2084    +  rep_origin     ori: high-copy-number ColE1/pMB1/pBR322/pUC origin of replication
   2270..2409    -  misc_feature   bom: basis of mobility region from pBR322
   2511..2702    -  CDS            rop: Rop protein, which maintains plasmids at low copy number; rop
   2719..3099    +  CDS            YPB1_ECOLX: Protein predicted: Swiss-Prot protein existence level 4. From Escherichia coli.
   3171..3462    -  CDS            TcR (fragment): tetracycline efflux protein; tet; confers resistance to tetracycline
   3477..3498    -  protein_bind   CAP binding site: CAP binding activates transcription in the presence of cAMP. E. coli catabolite activator protein
   3511..4593    -  CDS            lacI: lac repressor; lacI; The lac repressor binds to the lac operator to inhibit transcription in E. coli. This inhibition can be relieved by adding lactose or isopropyl-β-D-thiogalactopyranoside (IPTG).
   4594..4671    -  promoter       lacI promoter: lacI
   4679..4958    -  CDS            TcR (fragment): tetracycline efflux protein; tet; confers resistance to tetracycline
   4980..4998    +  promoter       T7 promoter: promoter for bacteriophage T7 RNA polymerase
   4999..5023    +  protein_bind   lac operator: The lac repressor binds to the lac operator to inhibit transcription in E. coli. This inhibition can be relieved by adding lactose or isopropyl-β-D-thiogalactopyranoside (IPTG). lac repressor encoded by lacI
   5038..5060    +  RBS            RBS: efficient ribosome binding site from bacteriophage T7 gene 10 (Olins and Rangwala, 1989)
   5079..5095    +  CDS            capTEV™ (fragment): composite tag for in vivo biotinylation, TEV protease cleavage, and 6xHis tagging
   5106..5123    +  CDS            thrombin site: thrombin recognition and cleavage site
   5133..5422    +  CDS            SUMO (fragment): cleavable ubiquitin-like protein tag; S. cerevisiae SMT3 (truncated)
   5667..5684    +  CDS            9xHis (fragment): 9xHis affinity tag
   5694..5743    +  CDS            SET1 (fragment): solubility-enhancement tag derived from T7 phage gene 10B
   5751..5798    +  terminator     T7 terminator: transcription terminator for bacteriophage T7 RNA polymerase
