[The description below was written by a language model from this plasmid's Addgene catalogue record and pLannotate feature annotations shown in this document.]
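Description:
pEt28a-H6-SUMO-SilkCatcher is a 5.8 kb bacterial expression plasmid built on the pET28a backbone for producing the SilkCatcher protein in E. coli. It replicates from a ColE1/pBR322-type origin accompanied by the bom mobility region and the rop gene, which moderates copy number (the catalogue lists copy number as unknown), and it is selected with kanamycin through the aph(3')-Ia resistance gene. An f1 phage origin is also present. Short fragments annotated as tetracycline-resistance sequence, a predicted E. coli ORF and a CAP binding site appear to be backbone remnants rather than functional elements.

The expression cassette follows the standard pET layout: a T7 promoter immediately followed by a lac operator, the strong T7 gene 10 ribosome binding site, the coding region, and a T7 terminator. The plasmid-borne lacI gene, with its own promoter, supplies repressor so that transcription stays off until IPTG or lactose is added in a host that provides T7 RNA polymerase. The open reading frame begins with a short histidine tag (picked up by the annotation as a fragment of a composite His-containing tag), followed by a thrombin cleavage site and a truncated yeast SMT3 SUMO domain, which serves as a solubility-enhancing and cleavable fusion partner. SilkCatcher itself is not annotated, but it presumably occupies the unlabelled stretch downstream of SUMO. A histidine-tag fragment lies further downstream, as in pET28a vectors; whether it is translated as part of the fusion cannot be determined from the table.

According to the associated publication title, SilkCatcher belongs to a minimal pH-activated Catcher/Tag pair used for biomolecular click reactions to assemble native-sized spider-silk proteins. This plasmid supplies the purifiable Catcher component.
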