Addgene plasmid #230902: pEt28a-H6-SUMO-SilkCatcher
Purpose: Bacterial expression of SilkCatcher
Depositing lab: Sesilja Aranko. Depositing organization: Aalto University. Publication: Biomolecular Click Reactions Using a Minimal pH-Activated Catcher/Tag Pair for Producing Native-Sized Spider-Silk Proteins. Fan R, Hakanpaa J, Elfving K, Taberman H, Linder MB, Aranko AS. Angew Chem Int Ed Engl. 2023 Mar 6;62(11):e202216371. doi: 10.1002/anie.202216371. Epub 2023 Feb 7. PubMed 36695475.
Backbone
  Vector backbone: pEt28a
  Vector type: Bacterial Expression
Growth in bacteria
  Bacterial resistance: Kanamycin, 50 μg/mL
  Growth temperature: 37°C
  Growth strain: DH5alpha
  Copy number: Unknown
Gene/Insert
  Gene/Insert name: H6-SUMO-SilkCatcher
  Tag / fusion protein: HisTag, thrombin, SUMO
Terms and licenses: Academic/Nonprofit Terms; Industry Terms: Not Available to Industry
How to cite: pEt28a-H6-SUMO-SilkCatcher was a gift from Sesilja Aranko (Addgene plasmid # 230902 ; http://n2t.net/addgene:230902 ; RRID:Addgene_230902)
